>Addgene plasmid #22698 | pHisrKr2 | addgene partial sequence | sequence record 28474 | 22698 with T7
TGCGANATTCCCTCTGAATATTTTGTTTACTTTAAGAAGGAGATATACCATGGGCCATCATCATCATCAT
CATCATCATCATCACAGCAGCGGCCATATCGAAGGTCGTCATATGCTCGAGGGAGGCCAGAGTCCAAATA
AGATGAAGACTGTTGATGCAACAGGAGTGAGGTGCCTTTTACTGGGGCAGCTTCTGTACTGGGAAATAAC
AGGCCACGATGCCAACAAACTGGCCAGAGCTCCGGAAGCTGTAGTCCACACTCAAGGAAAGGGTTCTCAC
TTCCTGGAGCAAGGCCACTCCTCCTGCCACAGGGAAGCAGAGGAGCCTCGCCGGCCTTCTGAGGATGACA
GTTCTCTCGACAGTCTGACACGTGACCATTCCAGCACTACTGAAAATCAGGAATTTCTGTCTGGGAGAGC
CCAGGGGTCTTGGTGTAAAACACATCTTAGGAAAAGACAGAACCATCAGAAACACTGTCTGCAGACTCTG
ATGAAAAACAAGCCAGAGCTGTTGACTCAGCATTCCCCTGTACAAAGAACACAGGAGGACAGCAGGCATA
GCTCTAGCGTCCCCATTCAACAAAGTGTTCATCCAGGAAGAAAGCGCTACTGGTCTCGAGGATCCGGCTG
CTAACAAAGCCCGAAAGGAAGCTGAGTTGGCTGCTGCCACCGCTGAGCAATAACTAGCATAACCCCTTGG
GCNACNTAACG
