[The description below was written by a language model from this plasmid's Addgene catalogue record.]
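Description:
pHisrKr2 is a bacterial expression plasmid built on the pET-16b backbone (5711 bp without insert) and carries ampicillin resistance for selection in E. coli; the record lists it as high copy. As a pET-series vector, it is designed around the T7 expression system, consistent with the T7 promoter and T7 terminator primers recorded for sequencing across the insert. In that system, transcription of the cloned fragment depends on T7 RNA polymerase supplied by a suitable expression host, whereas an ordinary cloning strain such as the DH5alpha listed in the record serves only for propagation. No feature table accompanies the record, so details of the origin of replication and regulatory elements are not itemised beyond what the backbone name implies.

The insert is a 492 bp fragment of the rat Kruppel-type zinc finger protein rKr2 (gene Zfp111), cloned into an EcoRI site that is retained on both sides. Because the same enzyme was used at each end, the cloning was non-directional, and the correct orientation would have had to be confirmed. The fragment encodes amino acids 48–211 of the protein rather than the full-length product, and it is fused to the N-terminal histidine tag provided by the backbone, which allows purification of the recombinant polypeptide by metal-affinity chromatography. According to the depositor, the plasmid was made to produce this partial rKr2 protein in E. coli as an antigen for antibody production, in the context of work on rKr2 expression in the developing nervous system.
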