Addgene plasmid #22698: pHisrKr2
Depositing lab: Lynn Hudson. Depositing organization: National Institute of Neurological Disorders and Strokes (NINDS). Publication: Expression of the Kruppel-type zinc finger protein rKr2 in the developing nervous system. Lovas G, Li W, Pott U, Verga T, Hudson LD. Glia. 2001 Apr 15. 34(2):110-20. 10.1002/glia.1046 PubMed 11307160.
Backbone
  Vector backbone: pET-16b
  Backbone size w/o insert (bp): 5711
  Vector type: Bacterial Expression
Growth in bacteria
  Bacterial resistance: Ampicillin, 100 μg/mL
  Growth temperature: 37°C
  Growth strain: DH5alpha
  Growth instructions: DH5 alpha (normal growth conditions)
  Copy number: High Copy
Gene/Insert
  Gene/Insert name: Rat Kruppel-type protein 2 (alt name: rKr2)
  Species: R. norvegicus (rat)
  Insert size (bp): 492
  Entrez Gene: Zfp111 (a.k.a. rKr2)
  Tag / fusion protein: His (N terminal on backbone)
  Cloning method: Restriction Enzyme; 5′ cloning site EcoRI (not destroyed); 3′ cloning site EcoRI (not destroyed)
  Sequencing primers: 5′ T7 terminal primer; 3′ T7 promoter
Resource information
  A portion of this plasmid was derived from a plasmid made by: The Rat rKr2 DNA was cloned in Hudson laboratory
Terms and licenses: Academic/Nonprofit Terms; Industry Terms: Not Available to Industry
Depositor comments: pHisrKr2 was constructed to express a part of rKr2 as a histidine-tagged recombinant protein in E. coli for antibody production. This rKr2 DNA fragment encodes amino acids 48-211 of the protein.
How to cite: pHisrKr2 was a gift from Lynn Hudson (Addgene plasmid # 22698 ; http://n2t.net/addgene:22698 ; RRID:Addgene_22698)
